>Addgene plasmid #87028 | pFA6a-PAmKate-KanMX6 | addgene full sequence | sequence record 172999 | Addgene NGS Result
GAACGCGGCCGCCAGCTGAAGCTTCGTACGCTGCAGGTCGACGGATCCCCGGGTTAATTAACGTGTCTAA
GGGCGAAGAGCTGATTAAGGAGAACATGCACATGAAGCTGTACATGGAGGGCACCGTGAACAACCACCAC
TTCAAGTGCACATCCGAGGGCGAAGGCAAGCCCTACGAGGGCACCCAGACCATGAGAATCAAGGTGGTCG
AGGGCGGCCCTCTCCCCTTCGCCTTCGACATCCTGGCTACCAGCTTCATGTACGGCAGCAAGACCTTCAT
CAACCACACCCAGGGCATCCCCGACTTCTGGAAGCAGTCCTTCCCTGAGGGCTTCACATGGGAGAGAGTC
ACCACATACGAAGACGGGGGCGTGCTGACCGCTACCCAGGACACCAGCCTCCAGGACGGCTGCCTCATCT
ACAACGTCAAGATCAGAGGGGTGAACTTCCCATCCAACGGCCCTGTGATGCAGAAGAAAACACTCGGCTG
GGAGGCCAACACCGAGATGCTGTACCCCGCTGACGGCGGCCTGGAAGGCAGAGGGGACATGGCCCTGAAG
CTCGTGGGCGGGGGCCACCTGATCTGCAACTTGAAGACCACATACAGATCCAAGAAACCCGCTAAGAACC
TCAAGATGCCCGGCGTCTACTATGTGGACCGCAGACTGGAAAGAATCAAGGAGGCCGACAAAGAGACCTA
CGTCGAGCAGCACGAGGTGGCTGTGGCCAGATACTGCGACCTCCCTAGCAAACTGGGGCACAAGCTTAAT
TAAGGCGCGCCACTTCTAAATAAGCGAATTTCTTATGATTTATGATTTTTATTATTAAATAAGTTATAAA
AAAAATAAGTGTATACAAATTTTAAAGTGACTCTTAGGTTTTAAAACGAAAATTCTTATTCTTGAGTAAC
TCTTTCCTGTAGGTCAGGTTGCTTTCTCAGGTATAGTATGAGGTCGCTCTTATTGACCACACCTCTACCG
GCAGATCCGCTAGGGATAACAGGGTAATATAGATCTGTTTAGCTTGCCTCGTCCCCGCCGGGTCACCCGG
CCAGCGACATGGAGGCCCAGAATACCCTCCTTGACAGTCTTGACGTGCGCAGCTCAGGGGCATGATGTGA
CTGTCGCCCGTACATTTAGCCCATACATCCCCATGTATAATCATTTGCATCCATACATTTTGATGGCCGC
ACGGCGCGAAGCAAAAATTACGGCTCCTCGCTGCAGACCTGCGAGCAGGGAAACGCTCCCCTCACAGACG
CGTTGAATTGTCCCCACGCCGCGCCCCTGTAGAGAAATATAAAAGGTTAGGATTTGCCACTGAGGTTCTT
CTTTCATATACTTCCTTTTAAAATCTTGCTAGGATACAGTTCTCACATCACATCCGAACATAAACAACCA
TGGGTAAGGAAAAGACTCACGTTTCGAGGCCGCGATTAAATTCCAACATGGATGCTGATTTATATGGGTA
TAAATGGGCTCGCGATAATGTCGGGCAATCAGGTGCGACAATCTATCGATTGTATGGGAAGCCCGATGCG
CCAGAGTTGTTTCTGAAACATGGCAAAGGTAGCGTTGCCAATGATGTTACAGATGAGATGGTCAGACTAA
ACTGGCTGACGGAATTTATGCCTCTTCCGACCATCAAGCATTTTATCCGTACTCCTGATGATGCATGGTT
ACTCACCACTGCGATCCCCGGCAAAACAGCATTCCAGGTATTAGAAGAATATCCTGATTCAGGTGAAAAT
ATTGTTGATGCGCTGGCAGTGTTCCTGCGCCGGTTGCATTCGATTCCTGTTTGTAATTGTCCTTTTAACA
GCGATCGCGTATTTCGTCTCGCTCAGGCGCAATCACGAATGAATAACGGTTTGGTTGATGCGAGTGATTT
TGATGACGAGCGTAATGGCTGGCCTGTTGAACAAGTCTGGAAAGAAATGCATAAGCTTTTGCCATTCTCA
CCGGATTCAGTCGTCACTCATGGTGATTTCTCACTTGATAACCTTATTTTTGACGAGGGGAAATTAATAG
GTTGTATTGATGTTGGACGAGTCGGAATCGCAGACCGATACCAGGATCTTGCCATCCTATGGAACTGCCT
CGGTGAGTTTTCTCCTTCATTACAGAAACGGCTTTTTCAAAAATATGGTATTGATAATCCTGATATGAAT
AAATTGCAGTTTCATTTGATGCTCGATGAGTTTTTCTAATCAGTACTGACAATAAAAAGATTCTTGTTTT
CAAGAACTTGTCATTTGTATAGTTTTTTTATATTGTAGTTGTTCTATTTTAATCAAATGTTAGCGTGATT
TATATTTTTTTTCGCCTCGACATCATCTGCCCAGATGCGAAGTTAAGTGCGCAGAAAGTAATATCATGCG
TCAATCGTATGTGAATGCTGGTCGCTATACTGCTGTCGATTCGATACTAACGCCGCCATCCAGTTTAAAC
GAGCTCGAATTCATCGATGATATCAGATCCACTAGTGGCCTATGCGGCCGCGGATCTGCCGGTCTCCCTA
TAGTGAGTCGTATTAATTTCGATAAGCCAGGTTAACCTGCATTAATGAATCGGCCAACGCGCGGGGAGAG
GCGGTTTGCGTATTGGGCGCTCTTCCGCTTCCTCGCTCACTGACTCGCTGCGCTCGGTCGTTCGGCTGCG
GCGAGCGGTATCAGCTCACTCAAAGGCGGTAATACGGTTATCCACAGAATCAGGGGATAACGCAGGAAAG
AACATGTGAGCAAAAGGCCAGCAAAAGGCCAGGAACCGTAAAAAGGCCGCGTTGCTGGCGTTTTTCCATA
GGCTCCGCCCCCCTGACGAGCATCACAAAAATCGACGCTCAAGTCAGAGGTGGCGAAACCCGACAGGACT
ATAAAGATACCAGGCGTTTCCCCCTGGAAGCTCCCTCGTGCGCTCTCCTGTTCCGACCCTGCCGCTTACC
GGATACCTGTCCGCCTTTCTCCCTTCGGGAAGCGTGGCGCTTTCTCATAGCTCACGCTGTAGGTATCTCA
GTTCGGTGTAGGTCGTTCGCTCCAAGCTGGGCTGTGTGCACGAACCCCCCGTTCAGCCCGACCGCTGCGC
CTTATCCGGTAACTATCGTCTTGAGTCCAACCCGGTAAGACACGACTTATCGCCACTGGCAGCAGCCACT
GGTAACAGGATTAGCAGAGCGAGGTATGTAGGCGGTGCTACAGAGTTCTTGAAGTGGTGGCCTAACTACG
GCTACACTAGAAGAACAGTATTTGGTATCTGCGCTCTGCTGAAGCCAGTTACCTTCGGAAAAAGAGTTGG
TAGCTCTTGATCCGGCAAACAAACCACCGCTGGTAGCGGTGGTTTTTTTGTTTGCAAGCAGCAGATTACG
CGCAGAAAAAAAGGATCTCAAGAAGATCCTTTGATCTTTTCTACGGGGTCTGACGCTCAGTGGAACGAAA
ACTCACGTTAAGGGATTTTGGTCATGAGATTATCAAAAAGGATCTTCACCTAGATCCTTTTAAATTAAAA
ATGAAGTTTTAAATCAATCTAAAGTATATATGAGTAAACTTGGTCTGACAGTTACCAATGCTTAATCAGT
GAGGCACCTATCTCAGCGATCTGTCTATTTCGTTCATCCATAGTTGCCTGACTCCCCGTCGTGTAGATAA
CTACGATACGGGAGGGCTTACCATCTGGCCCCAGTGCTGCAATGATACCGCGAGACCCACGCTCACCGGC
TCCAGATTTATCAGCAATAAACCAGCCAGCCGGAAGGGCCGAGCGCAGAAGTGGTCCTGCAACTTTATCC
GCCTCCATCCAGTCTATTAATTGTTGCCGGGAAGCTAGAGTAAGTAGTTCGCCAGTTAATAGTTTGCGCA
ACGTTGTTGCCATTGCTACAGGCATCGTGGTGTCACGCTCGTCGTTTGGTATGGCTTCATTCAGCTCCGG
TTCCCAACGATCAAGGCGAGTTACATGATCCCCCATGTTGTGCAAAAAAGCGGTTAGCTCCTTCGGTCCT
CCGATCGTTGTCAGAAGTAAGTTGGCCGCAGTGTTATCACTCATGGTTATGGCAGCACTGCATAATTCTC
TTACTGTCATGCCATCCGTAAGATGCTTTTCTGTGACTGGTGAGTACTCAACCAAGTCATTCTGAGAATA
GTGTATGCGGCGACCGAGTTGCTCTTGCCCGGCGTCAATACGGGATAATACCGCGCCACATAGCAGAACT
TTAAAAGTGCTCATCATTGGAAAACGTTCTTCGGGGCGAAAACTCTCAAGGATCTTACCGCTGTTGAGAT
CCAGTTCGATGTAACCCACTCGTGCACCCAACTGATCTTCAGCATCTTTTACTTTCACCAGCGTTTCTGG
GTGAGCAAAAACAGGAAGGCAAAATGCCGCAAAAAAGGGAATAAGGGCGACACGGAAATGTTGAATACTC
ATACTCTTCCTTTTTCAATATTATTGAAGCATTTATCAGGGTTATTGTCTCATGAGCGGATACATATTTG
AATGTATTTAGAAAAATAAACAAATAGGGGTTCCGCGCACATTTCCCCGAAAAGTGCCACCTGACGTCTA
AGAAACCATTATTATCATGACATTAACCTATAAAAATAGGCGTATCACGAGGCCCTTTCGTCTCGCGCGT
TTCGGTGATGACGGTGAAAACCTCTGACACATGCAGCTCCCGGAGACGGTCACAGCTTGTCTGTAAGCGG
ATGCCGGGAGCAGACAAGCCCGTCAGGGCGCGTCAGCGGGTGTTGGCGGGTGTCGGGGCTGGCTTAACTA
TGCGGCATCAGAGCAGATTGTACTGAGAGTGCACCATATGGACATATTGTCGTTAGAACGCGGCTACAAT
TAATACATAACCTTATGTATCATACACATACGATTTAGGTGACACTATA
Features (pLannotate 1.2.2; 11 found; start..end, strand, type, name):
     63..773     +  CDS            PAmKate: monomeric photoactivatable red fluorescent protein (Gunewardene et al., 2011) mammalian codon-optimized
    794..981     +  terminator     ADH1 terminator: S. cerevisiae ADH1; transcription terminator for the S. cerevisiae alcohol dehydrogenase 1 (ADH1) gene
   1056..2412    +  gene           kanMX: yeast selectable marker conferring kanamycin resistance (Wach et al., 1994)
   2517..2535    -  promoter       T7 promoter: promoter for bacteriophage T7 RNA polymerase
   2557..2610    -  CDS            lacI (fragment): lac repressor; lacI; The lac repressor binds to the lac operator to inhibit transcription in E. coli. This inhibition can be relieved by adding lactose or isopropyl-β-D-thiogalactopyranoside (IPTG).
   2793..3381    -  rep_origin     ori: high-copy-number ColE1/pMB1/pBR322/pUC origin of replication
   3552..4412    -  CDS            AmpR: β-lactamase; bla; confers resistance to ampicillin, carbenicillin, and related antibiotics
   4413..4517    -  promoter       AmpR promoter: bla
   4612..4647    +  CDS            rop (fragment): Rop protein, which maintains plasmids at low copy number; rop
   4749..4800    +  misc_feature   bom (fragment): basis of mobility region from pBR322
   4863..2       +  promoter       SP6 promoter (across the origin): promoter for bacteriophage SP6 RNA polymerase
