[The description below was written by a language model from this plasmid's Addgene catalogue record and pLannotate feature annotations shown in this document.]
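Description:
pFA6a-PAmKate-KanMX6 is a 4,879 nt tagging-module plasmid built on the pFA6a-KanMX6 backbone and intended for adding PAmKate to the C terminus of Schizosaccharomyces pombe genes. It is propagated in E. coli through a high-copy ColE1/pUC-type origin, with selection by the β-lactamase (AmpR) gene driven by its own promoter. The feature table shows no yeast origin of replication or centromere, which fits a plasmid that serves as a source of an integrating cassette rather than as an episomal expression vector. Short annotated fragments of lacI, rop and the pBR322 bom region appear to be backbone remnants without a stated function. SP6 and T7 phage promoters flank the cassette region.

The payload is a 711 bp coding sequence for PAmKate, a monomeric photoactivatable red fluorescent protein annotated as mammalian codon-optimised. No promoter is annotated upstream of it, so expression is expected to come from the tagged gene's own promoter once the sequence is fused in frame at the chromosomal locus. The S. cerevisiae ADH1 terminator lies directly downstream and ends transcription of the fusion. It is followed by the kanMX marker, a self-contained yeast selection cassette that confers resistance to the aminoglycoside G418 and allows integrants to be recovered.

In pFA6a-series plasmids, the tag-terminator-marker block is typically amplified with primers carrying homology to the target locus and integrated by homologous recombination, although the record does not detail the procedure. The resulting strains express endogenous proteins fused to a photoactivatable red fluorophore. Such fusions suit imaging approaches that depend on light-controlled activation, such as single-molecule localisation microscopy, but the record does not name a specific application.
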