Addgene plasmid #87028: pFA6a-PAmKate-KanMX6
Purpose: Tag S. pombe genes in C terminal with PAmKate
Depositing lab: Julien Berro. Depositing organization: Yale University.
Backbone
  Vector backbone: pFA6a-KanMX6
  Vector type: Bacterial Expression, Yeast Expression
Growth in bacteria
  Bacterial resistance: Ampicillin, 100 μg/mL
  Growth temperature: 37°C
  Growth strain: DH5alpha
  Copy number: Unknown
Gene/Insert
  Gene/Insert name: PAmKate
  Insert size (bp): 711
Terms and licenses: Academic/Nonprofit Terms; Industry Terms: Not Available to Industry
How to cite: pFA6a-PAmKate-KanMX6 was a gift from Julien Berro (Addgene plasmid # 87028 ; http://n2t.net/addgene:87028 ; RRID:Addgene_87028)
